>Addgene plasmid #248333 | EKv376(gRNAscaffold-tRNA for cloning) | addgene full sequence | sequence record 496184 | Addgene NGS Result
TCGCGCGTTTCGGTGATGACGGTGAAAACCTCTGACACATGCAGCTCCCGGAGACGGTCACAGCTTGTCT
GTAAGCGGATGCCGGGAGCAGACAAGCCCGTCAGGGCGCGTCAGCGGGTGTTGGCGGGTGTCGGGGCTGG
CTTAACTATGCGGCATCAGAGCAGATTGTACTGAGAGTGCACCATATGCGGTGTGAAATACCGCACAGAT
GCGTAAGGAGAAAATACCGCATCAGGCGCCATTCGCCATTCAGGCTGCACAACTGTTGGGAAGGGCGATC
GGTGCGGGCCTCTTCGCTATTACGCCAGCTGGCGAAAGGGGGATGTGCTGCAAGGCGATTAAGTTGGGTA
ACGCCAGGGTTTTCCCAGTCACGACGTTGTAAAACGACGGCCAGTGCCAAGCTTCGATTGAATGTCCATT
GAAGCAGACGTGTTGCGACAGGTTAGCGACGATGGGTGTAGATGTGATGTGATGTGATGGTGTGGTTCTT
CCACGGCGGCGTCCTTGCGGTGGCGGAGAAGGGGATATCCCGAAGGAGCGGCAGCGGGAGAGCACAAGCA
GAAAGGGTGCAGTGAGTGAGTGGGTCCAGCTGGGTGGCTGGCCGAGTGGACGCGACCGGGTTTCGAGGGG
GGGGGGGAGAAAAGGGATGGAGCGAGGGATATAACCCACATGGAATGGAGGTGGGTGTGAAGGCGGGTAT
ATAGGAAGGTGGAGGACTTACAACCCATGCAATTGCACGCTTTAATCGATGTTTTAGAGCTAGAAATAGC
AAGTTAAAATAAGGCTAGTCCGTTATCAACTTGAAAAAGTGGCACCGAGTCGGTGCAACAAAGCACCAGT
GGTCTAGTGGTAGAATAGTACCCTGCCACGGTACAGACCCGGGTTCGATTCCCGGCTGGTGCATCTGCAA
GACCCTTCCTCTATATAAGGAAGTTCATTTCATTTGGAGAGGACAGCCCAAGCAAGGAGGTGATATGAAG
AAGCCTGAACTCACCGCGACGTCTGTCGAGAAGTTTCTGATCGAAAAGTTCGACAGCGTCTCCGACCTGA
TGCAGCTCTCGGAGGGCGAAGAATCTCGTGCTTTCAGCTTCGATGTAGGAGGGCGTGGATATGTCCTGCG
GGTAAATAGCTGCGCCGATGGTTTCTACAAAGATCGTTATGTTTATCGGCACTTTGCATCGGCCGCGCTC
CCGATTCCGGAAGTGCTTGACATTGGAGAGTTCAGCGAGAGCCTGACCTATTGCATCTCCCGCCGTGCAC
AGGGTGTCACGTTGCAAGACCTGCCTGAAACCGAACTGCCCGCTGTTCTTCAGCCGGTCGCGGAGGCTAT
GGATGCGATCGCTGCGGCCGATCTTAGCCAGACGAGCGGGTTCGGCCCATTCGGACCGCAAGGAATCGGT
CAATACACTACATGGCGTGATTTCATATGCGCGATTGCTGATCCCCATGTGTATCACTGGCAAACTGTGA
TGGACGACACCGTCAGTGCGTCCGTCGCGCAGGCTCTCGATGAGCTGATGCTTTGGGCCGAGGACTGCCC
CGAAGTCCGGCACCTCGTGCACGCGGATTTCGGCTCCAACAATGTCCTGACGGACAATGGCCGCATAACA
GCGGTCATTGACTGGAGCGAGGCGATGTTCGGGGATTCCCAATACGAGGTCGCCAACATCTTCTTCTGGA
GGCCGTGGTTGGCTTGTATGGAGCAGCAGACGCGCTACTTCGAGCGGAGGCATCCGGAGCTTGCAGGATC
GCCGCGGCTCCGGGCGTATATGCTCCGCATTGGTCTTGACCAACTCTATCAGAGCTTGGTTGACGGCAAT
TTCGATGATGCAGCTTGGGCGCAGGGTCGATGCGACGCAATCGTCCGATCCGGAGCCGGGACTGTCGGGC
GTACACAAATCGCCCGCAGAAGCGCGGCCGTCTGGACCGATGGCTGTGTAGAAGTACTCGCCGATAGTGG
AAACCGACGCCCCAGCACTCGTCCTAGGGCAAAGGAATAGTGAAATCACCAGTCTCTCTCTACAAATCTA
TCTCTCTCTATTTTCTCCATAAATAATGTGTGAGTAGTTTCCCGATAAGGGAAATTAGGGTTCTTATAGG
GTTTCGCTCATGTGTTGAGCATATAAGAAACCCTTAGTATGTATTTGTATTTGTAAAATACTTCTATCAA
TAAAATTTCTAATTCCTAAAACCAAAATCCAGTACTAAAATCCAGATCTCCTAAAGTCCCTATTCTAGAG
GATCCCCGGGTACCGAGCTCGAATTCGTAATCATGGTCATAGCTGTTTCCTGTGTGAAATTGTTATCCGC
TCACAATTCCACACAACATACGAGCCGGAAGCATAAAGTGTAAAGCCTGGGGTGCCTAATGAGTGAGCTA
ACTCACATTAATTGCGTTGCGCTCACTGCCCGCTTTCCAGTCGGGAAACCTGTCGTGCCAGCTGCATTAA
TGAATCGGCCAACGCGCGGGGAGAGGCGGTTTGCGTATTGGGCGCTCTTCCGCTTCCTCGCTCACTGACT
CGCTGCGCTCGGTCGTTCGGCTGCGGCGAGCGGTATCAGCTCACTCAAAGGCGGTAATACGGTTATCCAC
AGAATCAGGGGATAACGCAGGAAAGAACATGTGAGCAAAAGGCCAGCAAAAGGCCAGGAACCGTAAAAAG
GCCGCGTTGCTGGCGTTTTTCCATAGGCTCCGCCCCCCTGACGAGCATCACAAAAATCGACGCTCAAGTC
AGAGGTGGCGAAACCCGACAGGACTATAAAGATACCAGGCGTTTCCCCCTGGAAGCTCCCTCGTGCGCTC
TCCTGTTCCGACCCTGCCGCTTACCGGATACCTGTCCGCCTTTCTCCCTTCGGGAAGCGTGGCGCTTTCT
CATAGCTCACGCTGTAGGTATCTCAGTTCGGTGTAGGTCGTTCGCTCCAAGCTGGGCTGTGTGCACGAAC
CCCCCGTTCAGCCCGACCGCTGCGCCTTATCCGGTAACTATCGTCTTGAGTCCAACCCGGTAAGACACGA
CTTATCGCCACTGGCAGCAGCCACTGGTAACAGGATTAGCAGAGCGAGGTATGTAGGCGGTGCTACAGAG
TTCTTGAAGTGGTGGCCTAACTACGGCTACACTAGAAGAACAGTATTTGGTATCTGCGCTCTGCTGAAGC
CAGTTACCTTCGGAAAAAGAGTTGGTAGCTCTTGATCCGGCAAACAAACCACCGCTGGTAGCGGTGGTTT
TTTTGTTTGCAAGCAGCAGATTACGCGCAGAAAAAAAGGATCTCAAGAAGATCCTTTGATCTTTTCTACG
GGGTCTGACGCTCAGTGGAACGAAAACTCACGTTAAGGGATTTTGGTCATGAGATTATCAAAAAGGATCT
TCACCTAGATCCTTTTAAATTAAAAATGAAGTTTTAAATCAATCTAAAGTATATATGAGTAAACTTGGTC
TGACAGTTACCAATGCTTAATCAGTGAGGCACCTATCTCAGCGATCTGTCTATTTCGTTCATCCATAGTT
GCCTGACTCCCCGTCGTGTAGATAACTACGATACGGGAGGGCTTACCATCTGGCCCCAGTGCTGCAATGA
TACCGCGAGAACCACGCTCACCGGCTCCAGATTTATCAGCAATAAACCAGCCAGCCGGAAGGGCCGAGCG
CAGAAGTGGTCCTGCAACTTTATCCGCCTCCATCCAGTCTATTAATTGTTGCCGGGAAGCTAGAGTAAGT
AGTTCGCCAGTTAATAGTTTGCGCAACGTTGTTGCCATTGCTACAGGCATCGTGGTGTCACGCTCGTCGT
TTGGTATGGCTTCATTCAGCTCCGGTTCCCAACGATCAAGGCGAGTTACATGATCCCCCATGTTGTGCAA
AAAAGCGGTTAGCTCCTTCGGTCCTCCGATCGTTGTCAGAAGTAAGTTGGCCGCAGTGTTATCACTCATG
GTTATGGCAGCACTGCATAATTCTCTTACTGTCATGCCATCCGTAAGATGCTTTTCTGTGACTGGTGAGT
ACTCAACCAAGTCATTCTGAGAATAGTGTATGCGGCGACCGAGTTGCTCTTGCCCGGCGTCAATACGGGA
TAATACCGCGCCACATAGCAGAACTTTAAAAGTGCTCATCATTGGAAAACGTTCTTCGGGGCGAAAACTC
TCAAGGATCTTACCGCTGTTGAGATCCAGTTCGATGTAACCCACTCGTGCACCCAACTGATCTTCAGCAT
CTTTTACTTTCACCAGCGTTTCTGGGTGAGCAAAAACAGGAAGGCAAAATGCCGCAAAAAAGGGAATAAG
GGCGACACGGAAATGTTGAATACTCATACTCTTCCTTTTTCAATATTATTGAAGCATTTATCAGGGTTAT
TGTCTCATGAGCGGATACATATTTGAATGTATTTAGAAAAATAAACAAATAGGGGTTCCGCGCACATTTC
CCCGAAAAGTGCCACCTGACGTCTAAGAAACCATTATTATCATGACATTAACCTATAAAAATAGGCGTAT
CACGAGGCCCTTTCGTC
Features (pLannotate 1.2.2; 16 found; start..end, strand, type, name):
    137..236     +  misc_feature   bom (fragment): basis of mobility region from pBR322
    242..396     -  CDS            lacZα (fragment): LacZα fragment of β-galactosidase; lacZ fragment
    751..826     +  misc_RNA       gRNA scaffold: guide RNA scaffold for the Streptococcus pyogenes CRISPR/Cas9 system
    832..902     +  ncRNA          tRNA: Accession: RF00005 - tRNA
    907..953     +  promoter       minimal CaMV 35S promoter: minimal 35S promoter from cauliflower mosaic virus
    975..1997    +  CDS            hph: KHYB_ECOLX - Experimental evidence at protein level: Swiss-Prot protein existence level 1. The aminoglycoside phosphotransferases achieve inactivation of their antibiotic substrates by phosphorylation. Only phosphorylates hygromycin and closely related compounds such as demethyl analogs and destomycin. From Escherichia coli.
   2042..2218    +  polyA_signal   CaMV poly(A) signal: cauliflower mosaic virus polyadenylation signal
   2234..2266    -  misc_feature   MCS (fragment): pUC18/19 multiple cloning site
   2300..2316    -  protein_bind   lac operator: The lac repressor binds to the lac operator to inhibit transcription in E. coli. This inhibition can be relieved by adding lactose or isopropyl-β-D-thiogalactopyranoside (IPTG). lac repressor encoded by lacI
   2324..2354    -  promoter       lac promoter: promoter for the E. coli lac operon
   2369..2390    -  protein_bind   CAP binding site: CAP binding activates transcription in the presence of cAMP. E. coli catabolite activator protein
   2403..2495    -  CDS            lacI (fragment): lac repressor; lacI; The lac repressor binds to the lac operator to inhibit transcription in E. coli. This inhibition can be relieved by adding lactose or isopropyl-β-D-thiogalactopyranoside (IPTG).
   2678..3266    -  rep_origin     ori: high-copy-number ColE1/pMB1/pBR322/pUC origin of replication
   3437..4297    -  CDS            AmpR: β-lactamase; bla; confers resistance to ampicillin, carbenicillin, and related antibiotics
   4298..4402    -  promoter       AmpR promoter: bla
   4497..35      +  CDS            rop (fragment) (across the origin): Rop protein, which maintains plasmids at low copy number; rop
