[The description below was written by a language model from this plasmid's Addgene catalogue record and pLannotate feature annotations shown in this document.]
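Description:
EKv376(gRNAscaffold-tRNA for cloning) is a pUC18-based, high-copy bacterial plasmid of about 4.5 kb that serves as a PCR template rather than as a finished CRISPR expression vector. It is maintained in E. coli through the ColE1/pUC-type origin and selected with ampicillin via the β-lactamase gene and its own promoter. Remnants of the pUC backbone are annotated around the insert, including the lac promoter, operator and CAP site, fragments of lacZα and lacI, part of the multiple cloning site, and short bom and rop fragments.

The functional payload is a Streptococcus pyogenes Cas9 guide RNA scaffold placed directly upstream of a tRNA sequence, with the insert species recorded as Physcomitrella (P. patens). This scaffold-tRNA unit is the repeating module of a polycistronic tRNA-gRNA array, in which endogenous tRNA-processing enzymes cut a single transcript to release several individual guides. According to the depositor, the unit is amplified with primers that each carry half of a guide spacer followed by a BsaI recognition site. BsaI digestion and ligation in a Golden Gate reaction then join neighbouring fragments and reconstitute the complete guide sequences, so that multi-guide arrays can be built for multi-gene deletion in moss.

No promoter driving the scaffold-tRNA unit is annotated, consistent with its role as a template. Immediately downstream, the feature table also shows a hygromycin phosphotransferase gene behind an element annotated as a minimal CaMV 35S promoter and followed by a CaMV polyadenylation signal, a typical plant selection cassette. The catalogue entry does not mention this cassette or assign it a purpose.
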