Addgene plasmid #248333: EKv376(gRNAscaffold-tRNA for cloning)
Purpose: Plasmid contains gRNA scaffold-tRNA and is used to amplify fragments for Golden Gate assembly
Depositing lab: Elena Kozgunova. Depositing organization: Nagoya University. Publication: tRNA-Based Polycistronic CRISPR/Cas9 System Boosts Efficiency of Multi-Gene Deletion in the Moss Physcomitrella. Kozgunova E. bioRxiv 2025.07.29.667574 10.1101/2025.07.29.667574.
Backbone
  Vector backbone: pUC18
  Vector type: CRISPR
Growth in bacteria
  Bacterial resistance: Ampicillin, 100 μg/mL
  Growth temperature: 37°C
  Growth strain: DH5alpha
  Copy number: High Copy
Gene/Insert
  Gene/Insert name: gRNAscaffold-tRNA
  Species: P. patens
  Cloning method: Golden Gate
Terms and licenses: Academic/Nonprofit Terms; Industry Terms: Not Available to Industry
Depositor comments: Golden Gate fragments are amplified by PCR, with primers designed to produce half of each gRNA followed by BsaI recognition sites. Complete gRNA sequences to be reconstituted upon BsaI digestion and ligation during the Golgen Gate reaction.
How to cite: EKv376(gRNAscaffold-tRNA for cloning) was a gift from Elena Kozgunova (Addgene plasmid # 248333 ; http://n2t.net/addgene:248333 ; RRID:Addgene_248333)
